>Addgene plasmid #207378 | PET-B-HiFi SpCas9-NLS-6xHis | addgene full sequence | sequence record 408675 | Addgene NGS Result
TAATACGACTCACTATAGGGGAATTGTGAGCGGATAACAATTCCCCTCTAGAAATAATTTTGTTTAACTT
TAAGAAGGAGATATACCATGGACAAGAAGTACAGCATCGGCCTGGACATCGGCACCAACTCTGTGGGCTG
GGCCGTGATCACCGACGAGTACAAGGTGCCCAGCAAGAAATTCAAGGTGCTGGGCAACACCGACCGGCAC
AGCATCAAGAAGAACCTGATCGGAGCCCTGCTGTTCGACAGCGGCGAAACAGCCGAGGCCACCCGGCTGA
AGAGAACCGCCAGAAGAAGATACACCAGACGGAAGAACCGGATCTGCTATCTGCAAGAGATCTTCAGCAA
CGAGATGGCCAAGGTGGACGACAGCTTCTTCCACAGACTGGAAGAGTCCTTCCTGGTGGAAGAGGATAAG
AAGCACGAGCGGCACCCCATCTTCGGCAACATCGTGGACGAGGTGGCCTACCACGAGAAGTACCCCACCA
TCTACCACCTGAGAAAGAAACTGGTGGACAGCACCGACAAGGCCGACCTGCGGCTGATCTATCTGGCCCT
GGCCCACATGATCAAGTTCCGGGGCCACTTCCTGATCGAGGGCGACCTGAACCCCGACAACAGCGACGTG
GACAAGCTGTTCATCCAGCTGGTGCAGACCTACAACCAGCTGTTCGAGGAAAACCCCATCAACGCCAGCG
GCGTGGACGCCAAGGCCATCCTGTCTGCCAGACTGAGCAAGAGCAGACGGCTGGAAAATCTGATCGCCCA
GCTGCCCGGCGAGAAGAAGAATGGCCTGTTCGGAAACCTGATTGCCCTGAGCCTGGGCCTGACCCCCAAC
TTCAAGAGCAACTTCGACCTGGCCGAGGATGCCAAACTGCAGCTGAGCAAGGACACCTACGACGACGACC
TGGACAACCTGCTGGCCCAGATCGGCGACCAGTACGCCGACCTGTTTCTGGCCGCCAAGAACCTGTCCGA
CGCCATCCTGCTGAGCGACATCCTGAGAGTGAACACCGAGATCACCAAGGCCCCCCTGAGCGCCTCTATG
ATCAAGAGATACGACGAGCACCACCAGGACCTGACCCTGCTGAAAGCTCTCGTGCGGCAGCAGCTGCCTG
AGAAGTACAAAGAGATTTTCTTCGACCAGAGCAAGAACGGCTACGCCGGCTACATTGACGGCGGAGCCAG
CCAGGAAGAGTTCTACAAGTTCATCAAGCCCATCCTGGAAAAGATGGACGGCACCGAGGAACTGCTCGTG
AAGCTGAACAGAGAGGACCTGCTGCGGAAGCAGCGGACCTTCGACAACGGCAGCATCCCCCACCAGATCC
ACCTGGGAGAGCTGCACGCCATTCTGCGGCGGCAGGAAGATTTTTACCCATTCCTGAAGGACAACCGGGA
AAAGATCGAGAAGATCCTGACCTTCCGCATCCCCTACTACGTGGGCCCTCTGGCCAGGGGAAACAGCAGA
TTCGCCTGGATGACCAGAAAGAGCGAGGAAACCATCACCCCCTGGAACTTCGAGGAAGTGGTGGACAAGG
GCGCTTCCGCCCAGAGCTTCATCGAGCGGATGACCAACTTCGATAAGAACCTGCCCAACGAGAAGGTGCT
GCCCAAGCACAGCCTGCTGTACGAGTACTTCACCGTGTATAACGAGCTGACCAAAGTGAAATACGTGACC
GAGGGAATGAGAAAGCCCGCCTTCCTGAGCGGCGAGCAGAAAAAGGCCATCGTGGACCTGCTGTTCAAGA
CCAACCGGAAAGTGACCGTGAAGCAGCTGAAAGAGGACTACTTCAAGAAAATCGAGTGCTTCGACTCCGT
GGAAATCTCCGGCGTGGAAGATCGGTTCAACGCCTCCCTGGGCACATACCACGATCTGCTGAAAATTATC
AAGGACAAGGACTTCCTGGACAATGAGGAAAACGAGGACATTCTGGAAGATATCGTGCTGACCCTGACAC
TGTTTGAGGACAGAGAGATGATCGAGGAACGGCTGAAAACCTATGCCCACCTGTTCGACGACAAAGTGAT
GAAGCAGCTGAAGCGGCGGAGATACACCGGCTGGGGCAGGCTGAGCCGGAAGCTGATCAACGGCATCCGG
GACAAGCAGTCCGGCAAGACAATCCTGGATTTCCTGAAGTCCGACGGCTTCGCCAACGCAAACTTCATGC
AGCTGATCCACGACGACAGCCTGACCTTTAAAGAGGACATCCAGAAAGCCCAGGTGTCCGGCCAGGGCGA
TAGCCTGCACGAGCACATTGCCAATCTGGCCGGCAGCCCCGCCATTAAGAAGGGCATCCTGCAGACAGTG
AAGGTGGTGGACGAGCTCGTGAAAGTGATGGGCCGGCACAAGCCCGAGAACATCGTGATCGAAATGGCCA
GAGAGAACCAGACCACCCAGAAGGGACAGAAGAACAGCCGCGAGAGAATGAAGCGGATCGAAGAGGGCAT
CAAAGAGCTGGGCAGCCAGATCCTGAAAGAACACCCCGTGGAAAACACCCAGCTGCAGAACGAGAAGCTG
TACCTGTACTACCTGCAGAATGGGCGGGATATGTACGTGGACCAGGAACTGGACATCAACCGGCTGTCCG
ACTACGATGTGGACCATATCGTGCCTCAGAGCTTTCTGAAGGACGACTCCATCGACAACAAGGTGCTGAC
CAGAAGCGACAAGAACCGGGGCAAGAGCGACAACGTGCCCTCCGAAGAGGTCGTGAAGAAGATGAAGAAC
TACTGGCGGCAGCTGCTGAACGCCAAGCTGATTACCCAGAGAAAGTTCGACAATCTGACCAAGGCCGAGA
GAGGCGGCCTGAGCGAACTGGATAAGGCCGGCTTCATCAAGAGACAGCTGGTGGAAACCCGGCAGATCAC
AAAGCACGTGGCACAGATCCTGGACTCCCGGATGAACACTAAGTACGACGAGAATGACAAGCTGATCCGG
GAAGTGAAAGTGATCACCCTGAAGTCCAAGCTGGTGTCCGATTTCCGGAAGGATTTCCAGTTTTACAAAG
TGCGCGAGATCAACAACTACCACCACGCCCACGACGCGTACCTGAACGCCGTCGTGGGAACCGCCCTGAT
CAAAAAGTACCCTAAGCTGGGTGGCAAGGTGTACGATGTACGGAAGATGATCGCCAAGAGCGAGCAGGAA
ATCGGCAAGGCTACCGCCAAGTACTTCTTCTACAGCAACATCATGAACTTTTTCAAGACCGAGATTACCC
TGGCCAACGGCGAGATCCGGAAGCGGCCTCTGATCGAGACAAACGGCGAAACCGGGGAGATCGTGTGGGA
TAAGGGCCGGGATTTTGCCACCGTGCGGAAAGTGCTGAGCATGCCCCAAGTGAATATCGTGAAAAAGACC
GAGGTGCAGACAGGCGGCTTCAGCAAAGAGTCTATCCTGCCCAAGAGGAACAGCGATAAGCTGATCGCCA
GAAAGAAGGACTGGGACCCTAAGAAGTACGGCGGCTTCGACAGCCCCACCGTGGCCTATTCTGTGCTGGT
GGTGGCCAAAGTGGAAAAGGGCAAGTCCAAGAAACTGAAGAGTGTGAAAGAGCTGCTGGGGATCACCATC
ATGGAAAGAAGCAGCTTCGAGAAGAATCCCATCGACTTTCTGGAAGCCAAGGGCTACAAAGAAGTGAAAA
AGGACCTGATCATCAAGCTGCCTAAGTACTCCCTGTTCGAGCTGGAAAACGGCCGGAAGAGAATGCTGGC
CTCTGCCGGCGAACTGCAGAAGGGAAACGAACTGGCCCTGCCCTCCAAATATGTGAACTTCCTGTACCTG
GCCAGCCACTATGAGAAGCTGAAGGGCTCCCCCGAGGATAATGAGCAGAAACAGCTGTTTGTGGAACAGC
ACAAGCACTACCTGGACGAGATCATCGAGCAGATCAGCGAGTTCTCCAAGAGAGTGATCCTGGCCGACGC
TAATCTGGACAAAGTGCTGTCCGCCTACAACAAGCACCGGGATAAGCCCATCAGAGAGCAGGCCGAGAAT
ATCATCCACCTGTTTACCCTGACCAATCTGGGAGCCCCTGCCGCCTTCAAGTACTTTGACACCACCATCG
ACCGGAAGAGGTACACCAGCACCAAAGAGGTGCTGGACGCCACCCTGATCCACCAGAGCATCACCGGCCT
GTACGAGACACGGATCGACCTGTCTCAGCTGGGAGGCGACAAAAGGCCGGCGGCCACGAAAAAGGCCGGC
CAGGCAAAAAAGAAAAAGATGGATAAGCATCACCACCACCATCACTAATAACCTAGGCTGCTGCCACCGC
TGAGCAATAACTAGCATAACCCCTTGGGGCCTCTAAACGGGTCTTGAGGGGTTTTTTGCTGAAAGGAGGA
ACTATATCCGGATTGGCGAATGGG
[124 nt withheld, positions 4365-4488]
C
[91 nt withheld, positions 4490-4580]
A
[49 nt withheld, positions 4582-4630]
CCTTTGACGTTGGAGTCCACGTTCTTT
[37 nt withheld, positions 4658-4694]
ACCCTATCTCGGTCTATTCTTTTGATTTATAAGGGATTTTGCCGATTTCGGCCTATTGGTTAAAAAATGA
GCTGATTTAACAAAAATTTAACGCGAATTTTAACAAAATATTAACGTTTACAATTTCTGGCGGCACGATG
GCATGAGATTATCAAAAAGGATCTTCACCTAGATCCTTTTAAATTAAAAATGAAGTTTTAAATCAATCTA
AAGTATATATGAGTAAACTTGGTCTGACAGTTACCAATGCTTAATCAGTGAGGCACCTATCTCAGCGATC
TGTCTATTTCGTTCATCCATAGTTGCCTGACTCCCCGTCGTGTAGATAACTACGATACGGGAGGGCTTAC
CATCTGGCCCCAGTGCTGCAATGATACCGCGAGACCCACGCTCACCGGCTCCAGATTTATCAGCAATAAA
CCAGCCAGCCGGAAGGGCCGAGCGCAGAAGTGGTCCTGCAACTTTATCCGCCTCCATCCAGTCTATTAAT
TGTTGCCGGGAAGCTAGAGTAAGTAGTTCGCCAGTTAATAGTTTGCGCAACGTTGTTGCCATTGCTACAG
GCATCGTGGTGTCACGCTCGTCGTTTGGTATGGCTTCATTCAGCTCCGGTTCCCAACGATCAAGGCGAGT
TACATGATCCCCCATGTTGTGCAAAAAAGCGGTTAGCTCCTTCGGTCCTCCGATCGTTGTCAGAAGTAAG
TTGGCCGCAGTGTTATCACTCATGGTTATGGCAGCACTGCATAATTCTCTTACTGTCATGCCATCCGTAA
GATGCTTTTCTGTGACTGGTGAGTACTCAACCAAGTCATTCTGAGAATAGTGTATGCGGCGACCGAGTTG
CTCTTGCCCGGCGTCAATACGGGATAATACCGCGCCACATAGCAGAACTTTAAAAGTGCTCATCATTGGA
AAACGTTCTTCGGGGCGAAAACTCTCAAGGATCTTACCGCTGTTGAGATCCAGTTCGATGTAACCCACTC
GTGCACCCAACTGATCTTCAGCATCTTTTACTTTCACCAGCGTTTCTGGGTGAGCAAAAACAGGAAGGCA
AAATGCCGCAAAAAAGGGAATAAGGGCGACACGGAAATGTTGAATACTCATACTCTTCCTTTTTCAATCA
TGATTGAAGCATTTATCAGGGTTATTGTCTCATGAGCGGATACATATTTGAATGTATTTAGAAAAATAAA
CAAATAGGTCATGACCAAAATCCCTTAACGTGAGTTTTCGTTCCACTGAGCGTCAGACCCCGTAGAAAAG
ATCAAAGGATCTTCTTGAGATCCTTTTTTTCTGCGCGTAATCTGCTGCTTGCAAACAAAAAAACCACCGC
TACCAGCGGTGGTTTGTTTGCCGGATCAAGAGCTACCAACTCTTTTTCCGAAGGTAACTGGCTTCAGCAG
AGCGCAGATACCAAATACTGTCCTTCTAGTGTAGCCGTAGTTAGGCCACCACTTCAAGAACTCTGTAGCA
CCGCCTACATACCTCGCTCTGCTAATCCTGTTACCAGTGGCTGCTGCCAGTGGCGATAAGTCGTGTCTTA
CCGGGTTGGACTCAAGACGATAGTTACCGGATAAGGCGCAGCGGTCGGGCTGAACGGGGGGTTCGTGCAC
ACAGCCCAGCTTGGAGCGAACGACCTACACCGAACTGAGATACCTACAGCGTGAGCTATGAGAAAGCGCC
ACGCTTCCCGAAGGGAGAAAGGCGGACAGGTATCCGGTAAGCGGCAGGGTCGGAACAGGAGAGCGCACGA
GGGAGCTCCCAGGGGGAAACGCCTGGTATCTTTATAGTCCTGTCGGGTTTCGCCACCTCTGACTTGAGCG
TCGATTTTTGTGATGCTCGTCAGGGGGGCGGAGCCTATGGAAAAACGCCAGCAACGCGGCCTTTTTACGG
TTCCTGGCCTTTTGCTGGCCTTTTGCTCACATGTTCTTTCCTGCGTTATCCCCTGATTCTGTGGATAACC
GTATTACCGCCTTTGAGTGAGCTGATACCGCTCGCCGCAGCCGAACGACCGAGCGCAGCGAGTCAGTGAG
CGAGGAAGCGGAAGAGCGCCTGATGCGGTATTTTCTCCTTACGCATCTGTGCGGTATTTCACACCGCAAT
GGTGCACTCTCAGTACAATCTGCTCTGATGCCGCATAGTTAAGCCAGTATACACTCCGCTATCGCTACGT
GACTGGGTCATGGCTGCGCCCCGACACCCGCCAACACCCGCTGACGCGCCCTGACGGGCTTGTCTGCTCC
CGGCATCCGCTTACAGACAAGCTGTGACCGTCTCCGGGAGCTGCATGTGTCAGAGGTTTTCACCGTCATC
ACCGAAACGCGCGAGGCAGCTGCGGTAAAGCTCATCAGCGTGGTCGTGAAGCGATTCACAGATGTCTGCC
TGTTCATCCGCGTCCAGCTCGTTGAGTTTCTCCAGAAGCGTTAATGTCTGGCTTCTGATAAAGCGGGCCA
TGTTAAGGGCGGTTTTTTCCTGTTTGGTCACTGATGCCTCCGTGTAAGGGGGATTTCTGTTCATGGGGGT
AATGATACCGATGAAACGAGAGAGGATGCTCACGATACGGGTTACTGATGATGAACATGCCCGGTTACTG
GAACGTTGTGAGGGTAAACAACTGGCGGTATGGATGCGGCGGGACCAGAGAAAAATCACTCAGGGTCAAT
GCCAGCGCTTCGTTAATACAGATGTAGGTGTTCCACAGGGTAGCCAGCAGCATCCTGCGATGCAGATCCG
GAACATAATGGTGCAGGGCGCTGACTTCCGCGTTTCCAGACTTTACGAAACACGGAAACCGAAGACCATT
CATGTTGTTGCTCAGGTCGCAGACGTTTTGCAGCAGCAGTCGCTTCACGTTCGCTCGCGTATCGGTGATT
CATTCTGCTAACCAGTAAGGCAACCCCGCCAGCCTAGCCGGGTCCTCAACGACAGGAGCACGATCATGCT
AGTCATGCCCCGCGCCCACCGGAAGGAGCTGACTGGGTTGAAGGCTCTCAAGGGCATCGGTCGAGATCCC
GGTGCCTAATGAGTGAGCTAACTTACATTAATTGCGTTGCGCTCACTGCCCGCTTTCCAGTCGGGAAACC
TGTCGTGCCAGCTGCATTAATGAATCGGCCAACGCGCGGGGAGAGGCGGTTTGCGTATTGGGCGCCAGGG
TGGTTTTTCTTTTCACCAGTGAGACGGGCAACAGCTGATTGCCCTTCACCGCCTGGCCCTGAGAGAGTTG
CAGCAAGCGGTCCACGCTGGTTTGCCCCAGCAGGCGAAAATCCTGTTTGATGGTGGTTAACGGCGGGATA
TAACATGAGCTGTCTTCGGTATCGTCGTATCCCACTACCGAGATGTCCGCACCAACGCGCAGCCCGGACT
CGGTAATGGCGCGCATTGCGCCCAGCGCCATCTGATCGTTGGCAACCAGCATCGCAGTGGGAACGATGCC
CTCATTCAGCATTTGCATGGTTTGTTGAAAACCGGACATGGCACTCCAGTCGCCTTCCCGTTCCGCTATC
GGCTGAATTTGATTGCGAGTGAGATATTTATGCCAGCCAGCCAGACGCAGACGCGCCGAGACAGAACTTA
ATGGGCCCGCTAACAGCGCGATTTGCTGGTGACCCAATGCGACCAGATGCTCCACGCCCAGTCGCGTACC
GTCTTCATGGGAGAAAATAATACTGTTGATGGGTGTCTGGTCAGAGACATCAAGAAATAACGCCGGAACA
TTAGTGCAGGCAGCTTCCACAGCAATGGCATCCTGGTCATCCAGCGGATAGTTAATGATCAGCCCACTGA
CGCGTTGCGCGAGAAGATTGTGCACCGCCGCTTTACAGGCTTCGACGCCGCTTCGTTCTACCATCGACAC
CACCACGCTGGCACCCAGTTGATCGGCGCGAGATTTAATCGCCGCGACAATTTGCGACGGCGCGTGCAGG
GCCAGACTGGAGGTGGCAACGCCAATCAGCAACGACTGTTTGCCCGCCAGTTGTTGTGCCACGCGGTTGG
GAATGTAATTCAGCTCCGCCATCGCCGCTTCCACTTTTTCCCGCGTTTTCGCAGAAACGTGGCTGGCCTG
GTTCACCACGCGGGAAACGGTCTGATAAGAGACACCGGCATACTCTGCGACATCGTATAACGTTACTGGT
TTCACATTCACCACCCTGAATTGACTCTCTTCCGGGCGCTATCATGCCATACCGCGAAAGGTTTTGCGCC
ATTCGATGGTGTCCGGGATCTCGACGCTCTCCCTTATGCGACTCCTGCATTAGGAAGCAGCCCAGTAGTA
GGTTGAGGCCGTTGAGCACCGCCGCCGCAAGGAATGGTGCATGCAAGGAGATGGCGCCCAACAGTCCCCC
GGCCACGGGGCCTGCCACCATACCCACGCCGAAACAAGCGCTCATGAGCCCGAAGTGGCGAGCCCGATCT
TCCCCATCGGTGATGTCGGCGATATAGGCGCCAGCAACCGCACCTGTGGCGCCGGTGATGCCGGCCACGA
TGCGTCCGGCGTAGAGGATCGAGATCGATCTCGATCCCGCGAAAT
Features (pLannotate 1.2.2; 21 found; start..end, strand, type, name):
      1..19      +  promoter       T7 promoter: promoter for bacteriophage T7 RNA polymerase
     20..44      +  protein_bind   lac operator: The lac repressor binds to the lac operator to inhibit transcription in E. coli. This inhibition can be relieved by adding lactose or isopropyl-β-D-thiogalactopyranoside (IPTG). lac repressor encoded by lacI
     59..81      +  RBS            RBS: efficient ribosome binding site from bacteriophage T7 gene 10 (Olins and Rangwala, 1989)
     88..1806    +  CDS            Cas9(N): N-terminal portion of Streptococcus pyogenes Cas9 (Zetsche et al., 2015)
   1693..3100    +  CDS            Cas9(C) (fragment): C-terminal portion of Streptococcus pyogenes Cas9 (Zetsche et al., 2015)
   3105..4170    +  CDS            Cas9(C) (fragment): C-terminal portion of Streptococcus pyogenes Cas9 (Zetsche et al., 2015)
   4171..4218    +  CDS            nucleoplasmin NLS: bipartite nuclear localization signal from nucleoplasmin
   4256..4273    +  CDS            SET1 (fragment): solubility-enhancement tag derived from T7 phage gene 10B
   4281..4328    +  terminator     T7 terminator: transcription terminator for bacteriophage T7 RNA polymerase
   4365..4820    +  rep_origin     f1 ori (sequence partly withheld): f1 bacteriophage origin of replication; arrow indicates direction of (+) strand synthesis
   4935..5795    -  CDS            AmpR: β-lactamase; bla; confers resistance to ampicillin, carbenicillin, and related antibiotics
   5796..5888    -  promoter       AmpR promoter: bla
   5969..6557    +  rep_origin     ori: high-copy-number ColE1/pMB1/pBR322/pUC origin of replication
   6743..6882    -  misc_feature   bom: basis of mobility region from pBR322
   6984..7175    -  CDS            rop: Rop protein, which maintains plasmids at low copy number; rop
   7192..7572    +  CDS            YPB1_ECOLX: Protein predicted: Swiss-Prot protein existence level 4. From Escherichia coli.
   7634..7698    -  CDS            TcR (fragment): tetracycline efflux protein; tet; confers resistance to tetracycline
   7713..7734    -  protein_bind   CAP binding site: CAP binding activates transcription in the presence of cAMP. E. coli catabolite activator protein
   7747..8829    -  CDS            lacI: lac repressor; lacI; The lac repressor binds to the lac operator to inhibit transcription in E. coli. This inhibition can be relieved by adding lactose or isopropyl-β-D-thiogalactopyranoside (IPTG).
   8830..8907    -  promoter       lacI promoter: lacI
   8915..9194    -  CDS            TcR (fragment): tetracycline efflux protein; tet; confers resistance to tetracycline
