[The description below was written by a language model from this plasmid's Addgene catalogue record and pLannotate feature annotations shown in this document.]
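Description:
PET-B-HiFi SpCas9-NLS-6xHis is a pET-family bacterial expression plasmid of about 9.2 kb for producing an increased-fidelity Streptococcus pyogenes Cas9 variant in E. coli. It is maintained under ampicillin selection through the β-lactamase gene and replicates from a ColE1/pMB1-type origin. The catalogue lists it as high copy, although the feature table also shows the pBR322-derived bom site and the rop gene, which normally moderates copy number. An f1 origin is present, along with short remnants of the tetracycline resistance gene that are leftovers of the pBR322 lineage rather than functional markers.

The expression cassette is the classic T7lac arrangement. A T7 promoter is followed directly by a lac operator and the strong T7 gene 10 ribosome binding site, and a T7 terminator lies downstream. The plasmid carries its own lacI gene, so transcription stays repressed until an inducer such as IPTG is added, in a host that supplies T7 RNA polymerase.

The open reading frame encodes B-HiFi SpCas9, which has the R691A substitution and amino acids 1005–1013 replaced by two glycines. The small gap between the two annotated C-terminal Cas9 segments is consistent with this replacement. Cas9 is fused at its C terminus to a bipartite nucleoplasmin nuclear localization signal and a 6xHis tag. The tag is not annotated as such in the feature table. The short 18-nt hit just before the terminator, labelled as a solubility-tag fragment, lies where the tag would be expected and may correspond to it.

The His tag allows metal-affinity purification, and the NLS supports nuclear import. Together these suit the plasmid to making recombinant nuclease protein, for example for ribonucleoprotein-based genome editing or in vitro cleavage assays, although the record itself states only bacterial expression as the purpose.
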