Addgene plasmid #207378: PET-B-HiFi SpCas9-NLS-6xHis
Purpose: Expression of increased-fidelity (i.e. high-fidelity) SpCas9 variant in bacterial cells
Depositing lab: Ervin Welker. Depositing organization: HUN-REN Research Centre for Natural Sciences. Publication: A cleavage rule for selection of increased-fidelity SpCas9 variants with high efficiency and no detectable off-targets. Kulcsar PI, Talas A, Ligeti Z, Toth E, Rakvacs Z, Bartos Z, Krausz SL, Welker A, Vegi VL, Huszar K, Welker E. Nat Commun. 2023 Sep 16;14(1):5746. doi: 10.1038/s41467-023-41393-5. PubMed 37717069.
Backbone
  Vector backbone: pET
  Vector type: Bacterial Expression, CRISPR
Growth in bacteria
  Bacterial resistance: Ampicillin, 100 μg/mL
  Growth temperature: 37°C
  Growth strain: DH5alpha
  Copy number: High Copy
Gene/Insert
  Gene/Insert name: B-HiFi SpCas9
  Species: S. pyogenes
  Insert size (bp): 4158
  Mutation: R691A, amino acids 1005-1013 replaced with two glycine
  Promoter: T7
  Tag / fusion protein: 6xHis (C terminal on insert)
  Cloning method: Gibson Cloning
Terms and licenses: Academic/Nonprofit Terms; Industry Terms: Not Available to Industry
Depositor comments: Please visit https://doi.org/10.1101/2022.08.16.504097 for bioRxiv preprint
How to cite: PET-B-HiFi SpCas9-NLS-6xHis was a gift from Ervin Welker (Addgene plasmid # 207378 ; http://n2t.net/addgene:207378 ; RRID:Addgene_207378)
